Addgene plasmid #58180: mCerulean3-mVenus-FRET-10
Purpose: (Empty Backbone) Localization: Cytosolic FRET, Excitation: , Emission
Depositing lab: Michael Davidson. Depositing organization: Florida State University, Tallahassee.
Backbone
  Vector backbone: Unknown
  Vector type: Mammalian Expression
  Selectable markers: Neomycin (select with G418)
  Tag / fusion protein: mCerulean3 (C terminal on insert); mVenus (N terminal on insert)
Growth in bacteria
  Bacterial resistance: Kanamycin, 50 μg/mL
  Growth temperature: 37°C
  Growth strain: DH5alpha
  Copy number: High Copy
Gene/Insert
  Gene/Insert name: None
  Tag / fusion protein: mCerulean3 (C terminal on insert); mVenus (N terminal on insert)
Terms and licenses: Academic/Nonprofit Terms; Industry Terms: Not Available to Industry
Depositor comments: FRET Indicator - Live and Fixed Cells.
How to cite: mCerulean3-mVenus-FRET-10 was a gift from Michael Davidson (Addgene plasmid # 58180 ; http://n2t.net/addgene:58180 ; RRID:Addgene_58180)
