[The description below was written by a language model from this plasmid's Addgene catalogue record.]
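Description:
mCerulean3-mVenus-FRET-10 is a mammalian expression plasmid encoding a tandem fusion of two fluorescent proteins, the cyan variant mCerulean3 and the yellow variant mVenus, intended as a cytosolic FRET construct. The record lists it as an empty backbone with no additional gene insert: the two fluorophores are themselves the payload. The catalogue fields describe mVenus as the N-terminal tag and mCerulean3 as the C-terminal tag relative to the insert position, although the plasmid name lists mCerulean3 first, so the actual order of the two proteins cannot be settled from the record alone. The "10" in the name plausibly refers to the length of the linker joining the two proteins, but this is not stated. The backbone is recorded as unknown, and the promoter driving expression, the polyadenylation signal and the origin of replication are likewise not given. No feature table is available to fill in these details.

In bacteria the plasmid is maintained at high copy number under kanamycin selection, and it carries a neomycin resistance marker that allows G418 selection of stably transfected mammalian cells. In a cyan-yellow pair of this kind, mCerulean3 acts as the donor and mVenus as the acceptor. Holding them together in a single polypeptide gives constitutive energy transfer at a fixed one-to-one stoichiometry. Such tandem fusions are typically used as positive controls or calibration standards for FRET imaging rather than as sensors of a particular analyte. The depositor notes that the construct is a FRET indicator suitable for both live and fixed cells, with diffuse cytosolic localization. Excitation and emission values are left blank in the record.
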