>Addgene plasmid #58180 | mCerulean3-mVenus-FRET-10 | addgene partial sequence | sequence record 118114 | SV40pA-R 5'-GAAATTTGTGATGCTATTGC-3'
GTTAACAACAACAATTGCATTCATTTTATGTTTCAGGTTCAGGGGGAGGTGTGGGAGGTTTTTTAAAGCA
AGTAAAACCTCTACAAATGTGGTATGGCTGATTATGATCTAGAGTCGCGGCCGCTTTACTTGTACAGCTC
GTCCATGCCGAGAGTGATCCCGGCGGCGGTCACGAACTCCAGCAGGACCATGTGATCGCGCTTCTCGTTG
GGGTCTTTGCTCAGCTTGGACTGGGTGCTCAGGTAGTGGTTGTCGGGCAGCAGCACGGGGCCGTCGCCGA
TGGGGGTGTTCTGCTGGTAGTGGTCGGCGAGCTGCACGCTGCCGTCCTCGATGTTGCAGTTGAGGCCGAA
GTTGGCCTTGATGCCGTTCTTCTGCTTGTCGGCGGTGATATAGACGTTGCCGTGGATGGCGTTGTACTCC
AGCTTGTGCCCCAGGATGTTGCCGTCCTCCTTGAAGTCGATGCCCTTCAGCTCGATGCGGTTCACCAGGG
TGTCGCCCTCGAACTTCACCTCGGCGCGGGTCTTGTAGTTGCCGTCGTCCTTGAAGAAGATGGTGCGCTC
CTGGACGTAGCCTTCGGGCATGGCGGACTTGAAGAAGTCGTGCTGCTTCATGTGGTCGGGGTAGCGGGCG
AAGCACTGCACGCCCCAGCTCAGGGTGGTCACGAGGGTGGGCCAGGGCACGGGCAGCTTGCCGGTGGTGC
AGATGAACTTCAGGGTCAGCTTGCCGTAGGTGGCATCGCCCTCGCCCTCGCCGGACACGCTGAACTTGTG
GCCGTTTACGTCGCC
