>Addgene plasmid #58180 | mCerulean3-mVenus-FRET-10 | addgene partial sequence | sequence record 119350 | CMV-F 5'-CGCAAATGGGCGGTAGGCGTG-3'
TGGTTTAGTGAACCGTCAGATCCGCTAGCCACCATGGTGAGCAAGGGCGAGGAGCTGTTCACCGGGGTGG
TGCCCATCCTGGTCGAGCTGGACGGCGACGTAAACGGCCACAAGTTCAGCGTGTCCGGCGAGGGCGAGGG
CGATGCCACCTACGGCAAGCTGACCCTGAAGCTGATCTGCACCACCGGCAAGCTGCCCGTGCCCTGGCCC
ACCCTCGTGACCACCCTGGGCTACGGCCTGCAGTGCTTCGCCCGCTACCCCGACCACATGAAGCAGCACG
ACTTCTTCAAGTCCGCCATGCCCGAAGGCTACGTCCAGGAGCGCACCATCTTCTTCAAGGACGACGGCAA
CTACAAGACCCGCGCCGAGGTGAAGTTCGAGGGCGACACCCTGGTGAACCGCATCGAGCTGAAGGGCATC
GACTTCAAGGAGGACGGCAACATCCTGGGGCACAAGCTGGAGTACAACTACAACAGCCACAACGTCTATA
TCACCGCCGACAAGCAGAAGAACGGCATCAAGGCCAACTTCAAGATCCGCCACAACATCGAGGACGGCGG
CGTGCAGCTCGCCGACCACTACCAGCAGAACACCCCCATCGGCGACGGCCCCGTGCTGCTGCCCGACAAC
CACTACCTGAGCTACCAGTCCAAGCTGAGCAAAGACCCCAACGAGAAGCGCGATCACATGGTCCTGCTGG
AGTTCGTGACCGCCGCCGGGATCACTCTCGGCATGGACGAGCTGTACAAGTCCGGACTCAGATCCCCACC
GGTCGCCACCA
